>Addgene plasmid #136733 | pISH-Olfr1412 | addgene full sequence | sequence record 273358 | Addgene NGS Result
GATCGGTGCGGGCCTCTTCGCTATTACGCCAGCTGGCGAAAGGGGGATGTGCTGCAAGGCGATTAAGTTG
GGTAACGCCAGGGTTTTCCCAGTCACGACGTTGTAAAACGACGGCCAGTGAATTGTAATACGACTCACTA
TAGGGCGAATTGGGCCCGACGTCGCATGCTCCCGGCCGCCATGGCGGCCGCGGGAATTCGATTATAAAGC
AGAAGGCCCAGGTCCAAGCTTGGGCTCTCAATAGGCTAGGCTTAGCCACCTATATGCTACTTATAGAGTC
AAGAGATGGCTTGAGTCAAAGAGAGGAAGTTTAATTAATATAAATACATTGTTCAGAGTAAATAGCAAGG
TCCAGTGAGTGACCTGAGTCCATTAGTGGGGGTACTGATGAGAATTTTATGTTGAAATGGGACAGGGATT
GGGACAGAGGACAAGTGATGTGGTGTGGTTGGTCATGCTCATCACAGAGGGTCTCCATCATAGTTCTAGA
GAACAGCCCAAGAAACCCTCTGCTGTTTGAAGGAAAAATTGGTTCTCAGGAGGTAATTATTTCGCCTCCA
AGGAGCAGCCTCATCCTTGTAGATAATTGTCCTAATACAGGGGTCTATCCTGAGAGACTATGCTGCTCCT
GGCATACAAGAGGATGGAAGAAATCACACATAAATGCCAGAAGGAGGAAAGTATGCAGGAAGTTACCCAG
AAGCAAACAAGAAAACAAGATTCAAACCACATATAAACTGCCCTAGTGATGAGATTGTCTTCCACACAGC
CCTTCCTTCTATCTCCAGGATGCCTTCCTTAATCACTAGTGAATTCGCGGCCGCCTGCAGGTCGACCATA
TGGGAGAGCTCCCAACGCGTTGGATGCATAGCTTGAGTATTCTATAGTGTCACCTAAATAGCTTGGCGTA
ATCATGGTCATAGCTGTTTCCTGTGTGAAATTGTTATCCGCTCACAATTCCACACAACATACGAGCCGGA
AGCATAAAGTGTAAAGCCTGGGGTGCCTAATGAGTGAGCTAACTCACATTAATTGCGTTGCGCTCACTGC
CCGCTTTCCAGTCGGGAAACCTGTCGTGCCAGCTGCATTAATGAATCGGCCAACGCGCGGGGAGAGGCGG
TTTGCGTATTGGGCGCTCTTCCGCTTCCTCGCTCACTGACTCGCTGCGCTCGGTCGTTCGGCTGCGGCGA
GCGGTATCAGCTCACTCAAAGGCGGTAATACGGTTATCCACAGAATCAGGGGATAACGCAGGAAAGAACA
TGTGAGCAAAAGGCCAGCAAAAGGCCAGGAACCGTAAAAAGGCCGCGTTGCTGGCGTTTTTCCATAGGCT
CCGCCCCCCTGACGAGCATCACAAAAATCGACGCTCAAGTCAGAGGTGGCGAAACCCGACAGGACTATAA
AGATACCAGGCGTTTCCCCCTGGAAGCTCCCTCGTGCGCTCTCCTGTTCCGACCCTGCCGCTTACCGGAT
ACCTGTCCGCCTTTCTCCCTTCGGGAAGCGTGGCGCTTTCTCATAGCTCACGCTGTAGGTATCTCAGTTC
GGTGTAGGTCGTTCGCTCCAAGCTGGGCTGTGTGCACGAACCCCCCGTTCAGCCCGACCGCTGCGCCTTA
TCCGGTAACTATCGTCTTGAGTCCAACCCGGTAAGACACGACTTATCGCCACTGGCAGCAGCCACTGGTA
ACAGGATTAGCAGAGCGAGGTATGTAGGCGGTGCTACAGAGTTCTTGAAGTGGTGGCCTAACTACGGCTA
CACTAGAAGAACAGTATTTGGTATCTGCGCTCTGCTGAAGCCAGTTACCTTCGGAAAAAGAGTTGGTAGC
TCTTGATCCGGCAAACAAACCACCGCTGGTAGCGGTGGTTTTTTTGTTTGCAAGCAGCAGATTACGCGCA
GAAAAAAAGGATCTCAAGAAGATCCTTTGATCTTTTCTACGGGGTCTGACGCTCAGTGGAACGAAAACTC
ACGTTAAGGGATTTTGGTCATGAGATTATCAAAAAGGATCTTCACCTAGATCCTTTTAAATTAAAAATGA
AGTTTTAAATCAATCTAAAGTATATATGAGTAAACTTGGTCTGACAGTTACCAATGCTTAATCAGTGAGG
CACCTATCTCAGCGATCTGTCTATTTCGTTCATCCATAGTTGCCTGACTCCCCGTCGTGTAGATAACTAC
GATACGGGAGGGCTTACCATCTGGCCCCAGTGCTGCAATGATACCGCGAGACCCACGCTCACCGGCTCCA
GATTTATCAGCAATAAACCAGCCAGCCGGAAGGGCCGAGCGCAGAAGTGGTCCTGCAACTTTATCCGCCT
CCATCCAGTCTATTAATTGTTGCCGGGAAGCTAGAGTAAGTAGTTCGCCAGTTAATAGTTTGCGCAACGT
TGTTGCCATTGCTACAGGCATCGTGGTGTCACGCTCGTCGTTTGGTATGGCTTCATTCAGCTCCGGTTCC
CAACGATCAAGGCGAGTTACATGATCCCCCATGTTGTGCAAAAAAGCGGTTAGCTCCTTCGGTCCTCCGA
TCGTTGTCAGAAGTAAGTTGGCCGCAGTGTTATCACTCATGGTTATGGCAGCACTGCATAATTCTCTTAC
TGTCATGCCATCCGTAAGATGCTTTTCTGTGACTGGTGAGTACTCAACCAAGTCATTCTGAGAATAGTGT
ATGCGGCGACCGAGTTGCTCTTGCCCGGCGTCAATACGGGATAATACCGCGCCACATAGCAGAACTTTAA
AAGTGCTCATCATTGGAAAACGTTCTTCGGGGCGAAAACTCTCAAGGATCTTACCGCTGTTGAGATCCAG
TTCGATGTAACCCACTCGTGCACCCAACTGATCTTCAGCATCTTTTACTTTCACCAGCGTTTCTGGGTGA
GCAAAAACAGGAAGGCAAAATGCCGCAAAAAAGGGAATAAGGGCGACACGGAAATGTTGAATACTCATAC
TCTTCCTTTTTCAATATTATTGAAGCATTTATCAGGGTTATTGTCTCATGAGCGGATACATATTTGAATG
TATTTAGAAAAATAAACAAATAGGGGTTCCGCGCACATTTCCCCGAAAAGTGCCACCTGATGCGGTGTGA
AATACCGCACAGATGCGTAAGGAGAAAATACCGCATCAGGAAATTGTAAGCGTTAATATTTTGTTAAAAT
TCGCGTTAAATTTTTGTTAAATCAGCTCATTTTTTAACCAATAGGCCGAAATCGGCAAAATCCCTTATAA
ATCAAAAGAATAGACCGAGATAGGGT
[37 nt withheld, positions 3247-3283]
AAAGAACGTGGACTCCAACGTCAAAGG
[49 nt withheld, positions 3311-3359]
T
[91 nt withheld, positions 3361-3451]
G
[124 nt withheld, positions 3453-3576]
CCATTCGCCATTCAGGCTGCGCAACTGTTGGGAAGGGC
Features (pLannotate 1.2.2; 13 found; start..end, strand, type, name):
    126..144     +  promoter       T7 promoter: promoter for bacteriophage T7 RNA polymerase
    807..869     -  CDS            VESPI_VESMG (fragment): Experimental evidence at protein level: Swiss-Prot protein existence level 1. Shows contractile activity on isolated ileum smooth muscle. From Vespa magnifica (Hornet).
    881..899     -  promoter       SP6 promoter: promoter for bacteriophage SP6 RNA polymerase
    941..957     -  protein_bind   lac operator: The lac repressor binds to the lac operator to inhibit transcription in E. coli. This inhibition can be relieved by adding lactose or isopropyl-β-D-thiogalactopyranoside (IPTG). lac repressor encoded by lacI
    965..995     -  promoter       lac promoter: promoter for the E. coli lac operon
   1010..1031    -  protein_bind   CAP binding site: CAP binding activates transcription in the presence of cAMP. E. coli catabolite activator protein
   1044..1136    -  CDS            lacI (fragment): lac repressor; lacI; The lac repressor binds to the lac operator to inhibit transcription in E. coli. This inhibition can be relieved by adding lactose or isopropyl-β-D-thiogalactopyranoside (IPTG).
   1319..1907    -  rep_origin     ori: high-copy-number ColE1/pMB1/pBR322/pUC origin of replication
   2078..2938    -  CDS            AmpR: β-lactamase; bla; confers resistance to ampicillin, carbenicillin, and related antibiotics
   2939..3043    -  promoter       AmpR promoter: bla
   3070..3120    +  misc_feature   bom (fragment): basis of mobility region from pBR322
   3148..3576    -  rep_origin     f1 ori (sequence partly withheld): f1 bacteriophage origin of replication; arrow indicates direction of (+) strand synthesis
   3580..123     -  CDS            lacZα (fragment) (across the origin): LacZα fragment of β-galactosidase; lacZ fragment
