[The description below was written by a language model from this plasmid's Addgene catalogue record and pLannotate feature annotations shown in this document.]
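Description:
pISH-Olfr1412 is a small bacterial plasmid (about 3.6 kb) built on the pGEM-T-Easy backbone and intended as a template for in vitro synthesis of riboprobes that detect the mouse odorant receptor gene Olfr1412 (also known as MOR208-4) by in situ hybridization. It is propagated in E. coli as a high-copy plasmid through a ColE1/pUC-type origin and selected with ampicillin via the β-lactamase (AmpR) gene and its native promoter. An f1 phage origin is also present, a standard backbone element that permits single-stranded DNA production.

The insert is recorded as a probe fragment of mouse Olfr1412. The record does not state which part of the gene it covers, its orientation, or how it was cloned. It is not annotated as a feature, but it evidently occupies the roughly 700 bp interval between the T7 promoter and the oppositely oriented SP6 promoter. These two phage promoters face inward across the cloning site, so that after linearization, transcription from one or the other yields either strand of the insert as labelled RNA, giving antisense probe for detection and sense probe as a control. Which polymerase gives the antisense strand cannot be determined from the record.

The surrounding lac promoter, lac operator, CAP site and lacZα fragments are remnants of the backbone's blue/white screening cassette, interrupted by the insert. The short hit to a hornet peptide near the SP6 promoter is almost certainly a spurious annotation match rather than a designed element. The plasmid belongs to a probe collection used to map odorant receptor gene expression zones in the mouse main olfactory epithelium.
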