Addgene plasmid #136733: pISH-Olfr1412
Purpose: Template to synthesize riboprobes for in situ hybridization (ISH) for Olfr1412
Depositing lab: Peter Mombaerts. Depositing organization: Max Planck Research Unit for Neurogenetics. Publication: The Zonal Organization of Odorant Receptor Gene Choice in the Main Olfactory Epithelium of the Mouse. Zapiec B, Mombaerts P. Cell Rep. 2020 Mar 24;30(12):4220-4234.e5. doi: 10.1016/j.celrep.2020.02.110. PubMed 32209480.
Backbone
  Vector backbone: pGEM-T-Easy
  Vector type: in situ probe
Growth in bacteria
  Bacterial resistance: Ampicillin, 100 μg/mL
  Growth temperature: 37°C
  Growth strain: DH5alpha
  Copy number: High Copy
Gene/Insert
  Gene/Insert name: Olfr1412
  Species: M. musculus (mouse)
  Mutation: ISH Probe insert
  Cloning method: Unknown
Terms and licenses: Academic/Nonprofit Terms; Industry Terms: Not Available to Industry
Depositor comments: ISH probe for mouse gene: Olfr1412 aka MOR208-4
How to cite: pISH-Olfr1412 was a gift from Peter Mombaerts (Addgene plasmid # 136733 ; http://n2t.net/addgene:136733 ; RRID:Addgene_136733)
