>Addgene plasmid #136733 | pISH-Olfr1412 | depositor partial sequence | sequence record 263960 | M13f for insert
NNAGGGCGATTGGGCCCGACGTCGCATGCTCCCGGCCGCCATGGCGGCCGCGGGAATTCGATTATAAAGC
AGAAGGCCCAGGTCCAAGCTTGGGCTCTCAATAGGCTAGGCTTAGCCACCTATATGCTACTTATAGAGTC
AAGAGATGGCTTGAGTCAAAGAGAGGAAGTTTAATTAATATAAATACATTGTTCAGAGTAAATAGCAAGG
TCCAGTGAGTGACCTGAGTCCATTAGTGGGGGTACTGATGAGAATTTTATGTTGAAATGGGACAGGGATT
GGGACAGAGGACAAGTGATGTGGTGTGGTTGGTCATGCTCATCACAGAGGGTCTCCATCATAGTTCTAGA
GAACAGCCCAAGAAACCCTCTGCTGTTTGAAGGAAAAATTGGTTCTCAGGAGGTAATTATTTCGCCTCCA
AGGAGCAGCCTCATCCTTGTAGATAATTGTCCTAATACAGGGGTCTATCCTGAGAGACTATGCTGCTCCT
GGCATACAAGAGGATGGAAGAAATCACACATAAATGCCAGAAGGAGGAAAGTATGCAGGAAGTTACCCAG
AAGCAAACAAGAAAACAAGATTCAAACCACATATAAACTGCCCTAGTGATGAGATTGTCTTCCACACAGC
CCTTCCTTCTATCTCCAGGATGCCTTCCTTAATCACTAGTGAATTCGCGGCCGCCTGCAGGTCGACCATA
TGGGAGAGCTCCCAACGCGTTGGATGCATAGCTTGAGTATTCTATAGTGTCACCTAAATAGCTTGGCGTA
ATCATGGTCATAGCTGTTTCCTGTGTGAAATTGTTATCCGCTCACAATTCCACACAACATACGAGCCGGA
AGCATAAAGTGTAAAGCCTGGGGTGCCTAATGAGTGAGCTAACTCACATTAATTGCGTTGCGCTCACTGC
CCGCTTTCCAGTCGGGAAACCTGTCGTGCCAGCTGCATTAATGAATCGGCCAACGCGCGGGGAGAGGCGG
TTTGCGTATTGGGCGCTCTTCCGCTTCCTCGCTCACTGACTCGCTGCGCTCGGTCGTTCGGCTGCGGCGA
GCGGTATCAGCTCACTCAAAGGCGGTAATACGGTTATCCACAGAATCAGGGGATAACGCAGGAAAGAACA
TGTGAGCAAAAGGCCAGCAAAAGGCCAGGAACCGTAAAAAGGCCGCGTTGCTGGCGTTTTTCCAWAGGCT
CCGCCCCCTGAC
